>Addgene plasmid #121634 | pBLO44.5_PVYpro | depositor full sequence | sequence record 231665 | pBLO44.5_PVYpro sequence 5392 bps
CTAGAGGTACCCGTTACATAACTTACGGTAAATGGCCCGCCTGGCTGACCGCCCAACGACCCCCGCCCAT
TGACGTCAATAGTAACGCCAATAGGGACTTTCCATTGACGTCAATGGGTGGAGTATTTACGGTAAACTGC
CCACTTGGCAGTACATCAAGTGTATCATATGCCAAGTACGCCCCCTATTGACGTCAATGACGGTAAATGG
CCCGCCTGGCATTGTGCCCAGTACATGACCTTATGGGACTTTCCTACTTGGCAGTACATCTACGTATTAG
TCATCGCTATTACCATGGTCGAGGTGAGCCCCACGTTCTGCTTCACTCTCCCCATCTCCCCCCCCTCCCC
ACCCCCAATTTTGTATTTATTTATTTTTTAATTATTTTGTGCAGCGATGGGGGCGGGGGGGGGGGGGGGG
CGCGCGCCAGGCGGGGCGGGGCGGGGCGAGGGGCGGGGCGGGGCGAGGCGGAGAGGTGCGGCGGCAGCCA
ATCAGAGCGGCGCGCTCCGAAAGTTTCCTTTTATGGCGAGGCGGCGGCGGCGGCGGCCCTATAAAAAGCG
AAGCGCGCGGCGGGCGGGAGTCGCTGCGACGCTGCCTTCGCCCCGTGCCCCGCTCCGCCGCCGCCTCGCG
CCGCCCGCCCCGGCTCTGACTGACCGCGTTACTCCCACAGGTGAGCGGGCGGGACGGCCCTTCTCCTCCG
GGCTGTAATTAGCTGAGCAAGAGGTAAGGGTTTAAGGGATGGTTGGTTGGTGGGGTATTAATGTTTAATT
ACCTGGAGCACCTGCCTGAAATCACTTTTTTTCAGGTTGGACCGGTGCCACCATGGCCAGCGCGAAGTCT
CTCATGCGAGGGCTCAGGGACTTTAATCCCATAGCACAAACCGTATGCCGACTTAAAGTTTCAGTGGAAT
ATGGAGCCAGTGAAATGTACGGATTTGGGTTTGGAGCATACATAGTAGCTAACCACCATTTGTTTAGGAG
CTATAATGGGAGCATGGAGGTACAATCCATGCACGGCACATTCCGCGTCAAGAATCTTCACAGCCTTTCC
GTACTGCCCATCAAGGGAAGGGACATCATCCTGATCAAGATGCCTAAGGATTTTCCGGTATTCCCCCAAA
AGCTGCATTTTAGGGCGCCAACACAGAATGAGCGCATCTGCCTGGTCGGAACCAACTTCCAGGAGAAGTA
TGCAAGCTCTATCATCACCGAAACCAGTACAACGTACAATATACCGGGCTCCACGTTTTGGAAACACTGG
ATCGAAACAGATAATGGGCACTGTGGCCTTCCCGTGGTGTCCACTGCCGATGGTTGCATAGTTGGCATAC
ATTCTCTGGCTAATAACGCTCATACTACAAACTACTATTCAGCATTCGATGAAGATTTTGAGTCCAAGTA
TTTGCGAACGAACGAACATAACGAGTGGGTTAAGAGTTGGGTCTACAACCCAGACACTGTACTGTGGGGT
CCTCTGAAATTGAAAGATTCTACTCCAAAGGGATTGTTTAAGACCACCAAACTTGTTCAAGATCTGATAG
ACCACGATGTCGTGGTGGAACAAACTAGTGATTACAAAGATGACGATGACAAAGACTACAAGGATGATGA
TGATAAGGGATCCGAATCCGGCAGTGGAGCCACGAACTTCTCTCTGTTAAAGCAAGCAGGAGACGTGGAA
GAAAACCCCGGTCCTATGTCTGAACTCATCAAGGAGAACATGCACATGAAACTCTACATGGAGGGGACCG
TAGACAATCATCACTTCAAGTGTACAAGTGAAGGGGAGGGGAAGCCTTACGAAGGGACTCAAACTATGAG
AATTAAGGTTGTCGAGGGCGGCCCCCTTCCCTTTGCGTTTGACATCCTCGCCACCAGTTTCTTGTATGGT
TCCAAGACGTTTATAAATCATACACAGGGAATACCTGACTTCTTTAAACAAAGTTTTCCAGAGGGTTTCA
CATGGGAAAGGGTTACCACTTATGAGGATGGCGGAGTACTCACCGCTACCCAAGATACATCTCTGCAAGA
TGGTTGCCTGATTTACAATGTAAAAATCCGAGGAGTTAACTTTACATCCAATGGTCCTGTTATGCAGAAA
AAGACATTGGGGTGGGAAGCATTTACAGAAACGCTCTACCCCGCCGACGGGGGCTTGGAGGGCCGCAATG
ACATGGCTCTCAAATTGGTAGGTGGTAGTCATCTTATCGCGAACGCGAAAACTACCTACCGATCCAAGAA
GCCCGCTAAAAATCTCAAAATGCCGGTCTATTACGTGGACTACAGACTGGAACGCAAGGAAGCTAACAAC
GAGACATACGTTGAGCAACATGAAGTGGCCGTGGCCAGATATTGCGATCTGCCGAGTAAGCTCGGGCACA
AATTGAACTAAGAATTCCTAGAGCTCGCTGATCAGCCTCGACTGTGCCTTCTAGTTGCCAGCCATCTGTT
GTTTGCCCCTCCCCCGTGCCTTCCTTGACCCTGGAAGGTGCCACTCCCACTGTCCTTTCCTAATAAAATG
AGGAAATTGCATCGCATTGTCTGAGTAGGTGTCATTCTATTCTGGGGGGTGGGGTGGGGCAGGACAGCAA
GGGGGAGGATTGGGAAGAGAATAGCAGGCATGCTGGGGAGCGGCCGCAGGAACCCCTAGTGATGGAGTTG
GCCACTCCCTCTCTGCGCGCTCGCTCGCTCACTGAGGCCGGGCGACCAAAGGTCGCCCGACGCCCGGGCT
TTGCCCGGGCGGCCTCAGTGAGCGAGCGAGCGCGCAGCTGCCTGCAGGGGCGCCTGATGCGGTATTTTCT
CCTTACGCATCTGTGCGGTATTTCACACCGCATA
[142 nt withheld, positions 2835-2976]
C
[141 nt withheld, positions 2978-3118]
CCTTTGACGTTGGAGTCCACGTTCTTT
[37 nt withheld, positions 3146-3182]
ACCCTATCTCGGGCTATTCTTTTGATTTATAAGGGATTTTGCCGATTTCGGCCTATTGGTTAAAAAATGA
GCTGATTTAACAAAAATTTAACGCGAATTTTAACAAAATATTAACGTTTACAATTTTATGGTGCACTCTC
AGTACAATCTGCTCTGATGCCGCATAGTTAAGCCAGCCCCGACACCCGCCAACACCCGCTGACGCGCCCT
GACGGGCTTGTCTGCTCCCGGCATCCGCTTACAGACAAGCTGTGACCGTCTCCGGGAGCTGCATGTGTCA
GAGGTTTTCACCGTCATCACCGAAACGCGCGAGACGAAAGGGCCTCGTGATACGCCTATTTTTATAGGTT
AATGTCATGATAATAATGGTTTCTTAGACGTCAGGTGGCACTTTTCGGGGAAATGTGCGCGGAACCCCTA
TTTGTTTATTTTTCTAAATACATTCAAATATGTATCCGCTCATGAGACAATAACCCTGATAAATGCTTCA
ATAATATTGAAAAAGGAAGAGTATGAGTATTCAACATTTCCGTGTCGCCCTTATTCCCTTTTTTGCGGCA
TTTTGCCTTCCTGTTTTTGCTCACCCAGAAACGCTGGTGAAAGTAAAAGATGCTGAAGATCAGTTGGGTG
CACGAGTGGGTTACATCGAACTGGATCTCAACAGCGGTAAGATCCTTGAGAGTTTTCGCCCCGAAGAACG
TTTTCCAATGATGAGCACTTTTAAAGTTCTGCTATGTGGCGCGGTATTATCCCGTATTGACGCCGGGCAA
GAGCAACTCGGTCGCCGCATACACTATTCTCAGAATGACTTGGTTGAGTACTCACCAGTCACAGAAAAGC
ATCTTACGGATGGCATGACAGTAAGAGAATTATGCAGTGCTGCCATAACCATGAGTGATAACACTGCGGC
CAACTTACTTCTGACAACGATCGGAGGACCGAAGGAGCTAACCGCTTTTTTGCACAACATGGGGGATCAT
GTAACTCGCCTTGATCGTTGGGAACCGGAGCTGAATGAAGCCATACCAAACGACGAGCGTGACACCACGA
TGCCTGTAGCAATGGCAACAACGTTGCGCAAACTATTAACTGGCGAACTACTTACTCTAGCTTCCCGGCA
ACAATTAATAGACTGGATGGAGGCGGATAAAGTTGCAGGACCACTTCTGCGCTCGGCCCTTCCGGCTGGC
TGGTTTATTGCTGATAAATCTGGAGCCGGTGAGCGTGGAAGCCGCGGTATCATTGCAGCACTGGGGCCAG
ATGGTAAGCCCTCCCGTATCGTAGTTATCTACACGACGGGGAGTCAGGCAACTATGGATGAACGAAATAG
ACAGATCGCTGAGATAGGTGCCTCACTGATTAAGCATTGGTAACTGTCAGACCAAGTTTACTCATATATA
CTTTAGATTGATTTAAAACTTCATTTTTAATTTAAAAGGATCTAGGTGAAGATCCTTTTTGATAATCTCA
TGACCAAAATCCCTTAACGTGAGTTTTCGTTCCACTGAGCGTCAGACCCCGTAGAAAAGATCAAAGGATC
TTCTTGAGATCCTTTTTTTCTGCGCGTAATCTGCTGCTTGCAAACAAAAAAACCACCGCTACCAGCGGTG
GTTTGTTTGCCGGATCAAGAGCTACCAACTCTTTTTCCGAAGGTAACTGGCTTCAGCAGAGCGCAGATAC
CAAATACTGTCCTTCTAGTGTAGCCGTAGTTAGGCCACCACTTCAAGAACTCTGTAGCACCGCCTACATA
CCTCGCTCTGCTAATCCTGTTACCAGTGGCTGCTGCCAGTGGCGATAAGTCGTGTCTTACCGGGTTGGAC
TCAAGACGATAGTTACCGGATAAGGCGCAGCGGTCGGGCTGAACGGGGGGTTCGTGCACACAGCCCAGCT
TGGAGCGAACGACCTACACCGAACTGAGATACCTACAGCGTGAGCTATGAGAAAGCGCCACGCTTCCCGA
AGGGAGAAAGGCGGACAGGTATCCGGTAAGCGGCAGGGTCGGAACAGGAGAGCGCACGAGGGAGCTTCCA
GGGGGAAACGCCTGGTATCTTTATAGTCCTGTCGGGTTTCGCCACCTCTGACTTGAGCGTCGATTTTTGT
GATGCTCGTCAGGGGGGCGGAGCCTATGGAAAAACGCCAGCAACGCGGCCTTTTTACGGTTCCTGGCCTT
TTGCTGGCCTTTTGCTCACATGTAGCGCGCGTGCGCCAAT
Features (pLannotate 1.2.2; 17 found; start..end, strand, type, name):
     12..297     +  enhancer       CMV enhancer: human cytomegalovirus immediate early enhancer; contains an 18-bp deletion relative to the standard CMV enhancer
    299..576     +  promoter       chicken β-actin promoter: No description available
    577..805     +  intron         hybrid intron: hybrid between chicken β-actin (CBA) and minute virus of mice (MMV) introns (Gray et al., 2011)
    832..1566    +  CDS            POLG_PPVD (fragment): Experimental evidence at protein level: Swiss-Prot protein existence level 1. [Nuclear inclusion protein A]: has RNA-binding and proteolytic activities. From Plum pox potyvirus (strain D) (PPV).
   1570..1586    +  CDS            5xFLAG (fragment): five tandem FLAG® epitope tags
   1597..1618    +  CDS            2xFLAG (fragment): two tandem FLAG® epitope tags
   1639..1695    +  CDS            P2A: 2A peptide from porcine teschovirus-1 polyprotein Eukaryotic ribosomes fail to insert a peptide bond between the Gly and Pro residues, yielding separate polypeptides.
   1696..2388    +  CDS            TagBFP: TagBFP is a basic (constitutively fluorescent) blue fluorescent protein published in 2008, derived from Entacmaea quadricolor. It is reported to be a very rapidly-maturing monomer with very low acid sensitivity.
   2422..2533    +  polyA_signal   bGH poly(A) signal: bovine growth hormone polyadenylation signal
   2638..2778    +  repeat_region  AAV2 ITR: inverted terminal repeat of adeno-associated virus serotype 2 inverted
   2783..2834    -  misc_feature   bom (fragment): basis of mobility region from pBR322
   2853..3233    +  rep_origin     M13 ori (sequence partly withheld): M13 bacteriophage origin of replication; arrow indicates direction of (+) strand synthesis
   3309..3358    -  misc_feature   bom (fragment): basis of mobility region from pBR322
   3460..3495    -  CDS            rop (fragment): Rop protein, which maintains plasmids at low copy number; rop
   3590..3694    +  promoter       AmpR promoter: bla
   3695..4555    +  CDS            AmpR: β-lactamase; bla; confers resistance to ampicillin, carbenicillin, and related antibiotics
   4726..5314    +  rep_origin     ori: high-copy-number ColE1/pMB1/pBR322/pUC origin of replication
