>Addgene plasmid #121634 | pBLO44.5_PVYpro | addgene full sequence | sequence record 237455 | Addgene NGS Result
CTAGAGGTACCCGTTACATAACTTACGGTAAATGGCCCGCCTGGCTGACCGCCCAACGACCCCCGCCCAT
TGACGTCAATAGTAACGCCAATAGGGACTTTCCATTGACGTCAATGGGTGGAGTATTTACGGTAAACTGC
CCACTTGGCAGTACATCAAGTGTATCATATGCCAAGTACGCCCCCTATTGACGTCAATGACGGTAAATGG
CCCGCCTGGCATTGTGCCCAGTACATGACCTTATGGGACTTTCCTACTTGGCAGTACATCTACGTATTAG
TCATCGCTATTACCATGGTCGAGGTGAGCCCCACGTTCTGCTTCACTCTCCCCATCTCCCCCCCCTCCCC
ACCCCCAATTTTGTATTTATTTATTTTTTAATTATTTTGTGCAGCGATGGGGGCGGGGGGGGGGGGGGGG
CGCGCGCCRGGSGGGGSGGGGSGGGGSGRGGGGSGGGGSGGGGSGRGGSGGRGAGGKGCGGCGGCAGCCA
ATCAGAGCGGCGCGCTCCGAAAGTTTCCTTTTATGGCGAGGCGGCGGCGGCGGCGGCCCTATAAAAAGCG
AAGCGCGCGGCGGGCGGGAGTCGCTGCGCGCTGCCTTCGCCCCGTGCCCCGCTCCGCCGCCGCCTCGCGC
CGCCCGCCCCGGCTCTGACTGACCGCGTTACTCCCACAGGTGAGCGGGCGGGACGGCCCTTCTCCTCCGG
GCTGTAATTAGCTGAGCAAGAGGTAAGGGTTTAAGGGATGGTTGGTTGGTGGGGTATTAATGTTTAATTA
CCTGGAGCACCTGCCTGAAATCACTTTTTTTCAGGTTGGACCGGTGCCACCATGGCCAGCGCGAAGTCTC
TCATGCGAGGGCTCAGGGACTTTAATCCCATAGCACAAACCGTATGCCGACTTAAAGTTTCAGTGGAATA
TGGAGCCAGTGAAATGTACGGATTTGGGTTTGGAGCATACATAGTAGCTAACCACCATTTGTTTAGGAGC
TATAATGGGAGCATGGAGGTACAATCCATGCACGGCACATTCCGCGTCAAGAATCTTCACAGCCTTTCCG
TACTGCCCATCAAGGGAAGGGACATCATCCTGATCAAGATGCCTAAGGATTTTCCGGTATTCCCCCAAAA
GCTGCATTTTAGGGCGCCAACACAGAATGAGCGCATCTGCCTGGTCGGAACCAACTTCCAGGAGAAGTAT
GCAAGCTCTATCATCACCGAAACCAGTACAACGTACAATATACCGGGCTCCACGTTTTGGAAACACTGGA
TCGAAACAGATAATGGGCACTGTGGCCTTCCCGTGGTGTCCACTGCCGATGGTTGCATAGTTGGCATACA
TTCTCTGGCTAATAACGCTCATACTACAAACTACTATTCAGCATTCGATGAAGATTTTGAGTCCAAGTAT
TTGCGAACGAACGAACATAACGAGTGGGTTAAGAGTTGGGTCTACAACCCAGACACTGTACTGTGGGGTC
CTCTGAAATTGAAAGATTCTACTCCAAAGGGATTGTTTAAGACCACCAAACTTGTTCAAGATCTGATAGA
CCACGATGTCGTGGTGGAACAAACTAGTGATTACAAAGATGACGATGACAAAGACTACAAGGATGATGAT
GATAAGGGATCCGAATCCGGCAGTGGAGCCACGAACTTCTCTCTGTTAAAGCAAGCAGGAGACGTGGAAG
AAAACCCCGGTCCTATGTCTGAACTCATCAAGGAGAACATGCACATGAAACTCTACATGGAGGGGACCGT
AGACAATCATCACTTCAAGTGTACAAGTGAAGGGGAGGGGAAGCCTTACGAAGGGACTCAAACTATGAGA
ATTAAGGTTGTCGAGGGCGGCCCCCTTCCCTTTGCGTTTGACATCCTCGCCACCAGTTTCTTGTATGGTT
CCAAGACGTTTATAAATCATACACAGGGAATACCTGACTTCTTTAAACAAAGTTTTCCAGAGGGTTTCAC
ATGGGAAAGGGTTACCACTTATGAGGATGGCGGAGTACTCACCGCTACCCAAGATACATCTCTGCAAGAT
GGTTGCCTGATTTACAATGTAAAAATCCGAGGAGTTAACTTTACATCCAATGGTCCTGTTATGCAGAAAA
AGACATTGGGGTGGGAAGCATTTACAGAAACGCTCTACCCCGCCGACGGGGGCTTGGAGGGCCGCAATGA
CATGGCTCTCAAATTGGTAGGTGGTAGTCATCTTATCGCGAACGCGAAAACTACCTACCGATCCAAGAAG
CCCGCTAAAAATCTCAAAATGCCGGTCTATTACGTGGACTACAGACTGGAACGCAAGGAAGCTAACAACG
AGACATACGTTGAGCAACATGAAGTGGCCGTGGCCAGATATTGCGATCTGCCGAGTAAGCTCGGGCACAA
ATTGAACTAAGAATTCCTAGAGCTCGCTGATCAGCCTCGACTGTGCCTTCTAGTTGCCAGCCATCTGTTG
TTTGCCCCTCCCCCGTGCCTTCCTTGACCCTGGAAGGTGCCACTCCCACTGTCCTTTCCTAATAAAATGA
GGAAATTGCATCGCATTGTCTGAGTAGGTGTCATTCTATTCTGGGGGGTGGGGTGGGGCAGGACAGCAAG
GGGGAGGATTGGGAAGAGAATAGCAGGCATGCTGGGGAGCGGCCGCAGGAACCCCTAGTGATGGAGTTGG
CCACTCCCTCTCTGCGCGCTCGCTCGCTCACTGAGGCCGGGCGACCAAAGGTCGCCCGACGCCCGGGCTT
TGCCCGGGCGGCCTCAGTGAGCGAGCGAGCGCGCAGCTGCCTGCAGGGGCGCCTGATGCGGTATTTTCTC
CTTACGCATCTGTGCGGTATTTCACACCGCATA
[95 nt withheld, positions 2834-2928]
T
[46 nt withheld, positions 2930-2975]
C
[141 nt withheld, positions 2977-3117]
CCTTTGACGTTGGAGTCCACGTTCTTT
[37 nt withheld, positions 3145-3181]
ACTCTATCTCGGGCTATTCTTTTGATTTATAAGGGATTTTGCCGATTTCGGTCTATTGGTTAAAAAATGA
GCTGATTTAACAAAAATTTAACGCGAATTTTAACAAAATATTAACGTTTACAATTTTATGGTGCACTCTC
AGTACAATCTGCTCTGATGCCGCATAGTTAAGCCAGCCCCGACACCCGCCAACACCCGCTGACGCGCCCT
GACGGGCTTGTCTGCTCCCGGCATCCGCTTACAGACAAGCTGTGACCGTCTCCGGGAGCTGCATGTGTCA
GAGGTTTTCACCGTCATCACCGAAACGCGCGAGACGAAAGGGCCTCGTGATACGCCTATTTTTATAGGTT
AATGTCATGATAATAATGGTTTCTTAGACGTCAGGTGGCACTTTTCGGGGAAATGTGCGCGGAACCCCTA
TTTGTTTATTTTTCTAAATACATTCAAATATGTATCCGCTCATGAGACAATAACCCTGATAAATGCTTCA
ATAATATTGAAAAAGGAAGAGTATGAGTATTCAACATTTCCGTGTCGCCCTTATTCCCTTTTTTGCGGCA
TTTTGCCTTCCTGTTTTTGCTCACCCAGAAACGCTGGTGAAAGTAAAAGATGCTGAAGATCAGTTGGGTG
CACGAGTGGGTTACATCGAACTGGATCTCAACAGCGGTAAGATCCTTGAGAGTTTTCGCCCCGAAGAACG
TTTTCCAATGATGAGCACTTTTAAAGTTCTGCTATGTGGCGCGGTATTATCCCGTATTGACGCCGGGCAA
GAGCAACTCGGTCGCCGCATACACTATTCTCAGAATGACTTGGTTGAGTACTCACCAGTCACAGAAAAGC
ATCTTACGGATGGCATGACAGTAAGAGAATTATGCAGTGCTGCCATAACCATGAGTGATAACACTGCGGC
CAACTTACTTCTGACAACGATCGGAGGACCGAAGGAGCTAACCGCTTTTTTGCACAACATGGGGGATCAT
GTAACTCGCCTTGATCGTTGGGAACCGGAGCTGAATGAAGCCATACCAAACGACGAGCGTGACACCACGA
TGCCTGTAGCAATGGCAACAACGTTGCGCAAACTATTAACTGGCGAACTACTTACTCTAGCTTCCCGGCA
ACAATTAATAGACTGGATGGAGGCGGATAAAGTTGCAGGACCACTTCTGCGCTCGGCCCTTCCGGCTGGC
TGGTTTATTGCTGATAAATCTGGAGCCGGTGAGCGTGGAAGCCGCGGTATCATTGCAGCACTGGGGCCAG
ATGGTAAGCCCTCCCGTATCGTAGTTATCTACACGACGGGGAGTCAGGCAACTATGGATGAACGAAATAG
ACAGATCGCTGAGATAGGTGCCTCACTGATTAAGCATTGGTAACTGTCAGACCAAGTTTACTCATATATA
CTTTAGATTGATTTAAAACTTCATTTTTAATTTAAAAGGATCTAGGTGAAGATCCTTTTTGATAATCTCA
TGACCAAAATCCCTTAACGTGAGTTTTCGTTCCACTGAGCGTCAGACCCCGTAGAAAAGATCAAAGGATC
TTCTTGAGATCCTTTTTTTCTGCGCGTAATCTGCTGCTTGCAAACAAAAAAACCACCGCTACCAGCGGTG
GTTTGTTTGCCGGATCAAGAGCTACCAACTCTTTTTCCGAAGGTAACTGGCTTCAGCAGAGCGCAGATAC
CAAATACTGTTCTTCTAGTGTAGCCGTAGTTAGGCCACCACTTCAAGAACTCTGTAGCACCGCCTACATA
CCTCGCTCTGCTAATCCTGTTACCAGTGGCTGCTGCCAGTGGCGATAAGTCGTGTCTTACCGGGTTGGAC
TCAAGACGATAGTTACCGGATAAGGCGCAGCGGTCGGGCTGAACGGGGGGTTCGTGCACACAGCCCAGCT
TGGAGCGAACGACCTACACCGAACTGAGATACCTACAGCGTGAGCTATGAGAAAGCGCCACGCTTCCCGA
AGGGAGAAAGGCGGACAGGTATCCGGTAAGCGGCAGGGTCGGAACAGGAGAGCGCACGAGGGAGCTTCCA
GGGGGAAACGCCTGGTATCTTTATAGTCCTGTCGGGTTTCGCCACCTCTGACTTGAGCGTCGATTTTTGT
GATGCTCGTCAGGGGGGCGGAGCCTATGGAAAAACGCCAGCAACGCGGCCTTTTTACGGTTCCTGGCCTT
TTGCTGGCCTTTTGCTCACATGTAGCGCGCGTGCGCCAAT
Features (pLannotate 1.2.2; 17 found; start..end, strand, type, name):
     12..297     +  enhancer       CMV enhancer: human cytomegalovirus immediate early enhancer; contains an 18-bp deletion relative to the standard CMV enhancer
    299..576     +  promoter       chicken β-actin promoter: No description available
    577..804     +  intron         hybrid intron: hybrid between chicken β-actin (CBA) and minute virus of mice (MMV) introns (Gray et al., 2011)
    831..1565    +  CDS            POLG_PPVD (fragment): Experimental evidence at protein level: Swiss-Prot protein existence level 1. [Nuclear inclusion protein A]: has RNA-binding and proteolytic activities. From Plum pox potyvirus (strain D) (PPV).
   1569..1585    +  CDS            5xFLAG (fragment): five tandem FLAG® epitope tags
   1596..1617    +  CDS            2xFLAG (fragment): two tandem FLAG® epitope tags
   1638..1694    +  CDS            P2A: 2A peptide from porcine teschovirus-1 polyprotein Eukaryotic ribosomes fail to insert a peptide bond between the Gly and Pro residues, yielding separate polypeptides.
   1695..2387    +  CDS            TagBFP: TagBFP is a basic (constitutively fluorescent) blue fluorescent protein published in 2008, derived from Entacmaea quadricolor. It is reported to be a very rapidly-maturing monomer with very low acid sensitivity.
   2421..2532    +  polyA_signal   bGH poly(A) signal: bovine growth hormone polyadenylation signal
   2637..2777    +  repeat_region  AAV2 ITR: inverted terminal repeat of adeno-associated virus serotype 2 inverted
   2782..2833    -  misc_feature   bom (fragment): basis of mobility region from pBR322
   2852..3307    +  rep_origin     f1 ori (sequence partly withheld): f1 bacteriophage origin of replication; arrow indicates direction of (+) strand synthesis
   3308..3357    -  misc_feature   bom (fragment): basis of mobility region from pBR322
   3459..3494    -  CDS            rop (fragment): Rop protein, which maintains plasmids at low copy number; rop
   3589..3693    +  promoter       AmpR promoter: bla
   3694..4554    +  CDS            AmpR: β-lactamase; bla; confers resistance to ampicillin, carbenicillin, and related antibiotics
   4725..5313    +  rep_origin     ori: high-copy-number ColE1/pMB1/pBR322/pUC origin of replication
