[The description below was written by a language model from this plasmid's Addgene catalogue record and pLannotate feature annotations shown in this document.]
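Description:
pBLO44.5_PVYpro is a pUC-based mammalian expression plasmid of about 5.4 kb, propagated in E. coli at high copy from a ColE1/pUC origin and selected with ampicillin through the β-lactamase gene and its native promoter. The backbone also carries a filamentous phage origin (annotated as f1 in one sequence record and M13 in the other), short remnants of the pBR322 bom and rop regions, and a single annotated AAV2 inverted terminal repeat downstream of the expression cassette. With only one ITR detected, the record gives no basis for treating it as an AAV packaging vector.

The expression cassette is driven by a CAG-type hybrid promoter: a CMV immediate-early enhancer (with a small deletion relative to the standard version), the chicken β-actin promoter, and a hybrid chicken β-actin/minute virus of mice intron. The depositor notes that repository sequencing could not fully resolve this promoter region, so the depositor sequence should be preferred there. The two records otherwise differ by a single nucleotide in length. Downstream lies a protease open reading frame that the annotation tool matches, by homology, to the nuclear inclusion protein A (NIa) protease region of the plum pox potyvirus polyprotein. The plasmid name suggests a PVY (presumably potato virus Y) protease, but the record does not spell this out. The protease is followed by partial FLAG epitope matches, a P2A ribosomal skipping peptide and a TagBFP-family blue fluorescent protein (mTagBFP2 according to the catalogue), ending in a bovine growth hormone polyadenylation signal. The P2A allows protease and fluorescent marker to be produced as separate polypeptides from one transcript, so blue fluorescence reports transfected, protease-expressing cells.

Although catalogued as an empty backbone, it therefore appears to carry a protease coding sequence. It is associated with work on engineering allosteric Cas9 switches, but the record does not describe the protease's specific role.
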