Addgene plasmid #121634: pBLO44.5_PVYpro
Purpose: (Empty Backbone) CMV-intron_Pro_P2A-mTagBFP2_AmpR_ColE1
Depositing lab: David Savage. Depositing organization: University of California, Berkeley. Publication: Profiling of engineering hotspots identifies an allosteric CRISPR-Cas9 switch. Oakes BL, Nadler DC, Flamholz A, Fellmann C, Staahl BT, Doudna JA, Savage DF. Nat Biotechnol. 2016 May 2. doi: 10.1038/nbt.3528. PubMed 27136077.
Backbone
  Vector backbone: pUC
  Backbone size (bp): 5392
  Vector type: Mammalian Expression
  Promoter: chicken beta actin promoter
Growth in bacteria
  Bacterial resistance: Ampicillin, 100 μg/mL
  Growth temperature: 37°C
  Growth strain: DH5alpha
  Copy number: High Copy
Terms and licenses: Academic/Nonprofit Terms; Industry Terms: Not Available to Industry
Depositor comments: Note: Addgene NGS unable to fully resolve CAG promoter sequence. Please refer to depositor's sequence for this section of the plasmid.
How to cite: pBLO44.5_PVYpro was a gift from David Savage (Addgene plasmid # 121634 ; http://n2t.net/addgene:121634 ; RRID:Addgene_121634)
